>Addgene plasmid #187926 | pCold I-Hero7 | addgene full sequence | sequence record 372317 | Addgene NGS Result
GCAAGGAATGGTGTGGCCGATTAATCATAAATATGAAAAATAATTGTTGCATCACCCGCCAATGCGTGGC
TTAATGCACATCAAATTGTGAGCGGATAACAATTTGATGTGCTAGCGCATATCCAGTGTAGTAAGGCAAG
TCCCTTCAAGAGTTATCGTTGATACCCCTCGTAGTGCACATTCCTTTAACGCTTCAAAATCTGTAAAGCA
CGCCATATCGCCGAAAGGCACACTTAATTATTAAGAGGTAATACACCATGAATCACAAAGTGATGACCCG
CGGTAACCAGCGTGAGCTCGCCCGCCAGAAGAATATGAAAAAGCAGAGCGACTCGGTTAAGGGAAAGCGC
CGAGATGACGGGCTTTCTGCTGCCGCCCGCAAGCAGAGGGACTCGGAGATCATGCAGCAGAAGCAGAAAA
AGGCAAACGAGAAGAAGGAGGAACCCAAGGACTACAAAGACGATGACGACAAGCATCATCATCATCATCA
TTAATCGAAGGTAGGCATATGGAGCTCGGTACCCTCGAGGGATCCGAATTCAAGCTTGTCGACCTGCAGT
CTAGATAGGTAATCTCTGCTTAAAAGCACAGAATCTAAGATCCCTGCCATTTGGCGGGGATTTTTTTATT
TGTTTTCAGGAAATAAATAATCGATCGCGTAATAAAATCTATTATTATTTTTGTGAAGAATAAATTTGGG
TGCAATGAGAATGCGCAGGCCCTTTCGTCTCGCGCGTTTCGGTGATGACGGTGAAAACCTCTGACACATG
CAGCTCCCGGAGACGGTCACAGCTTGTCTGTAAGCGGATGCCGGGAGCAGACAAGCCCGTCAGGGCGCGT
CAGCGGGTGTTGGCGGGTGTCGGGGCTGGCTTAACTATGCGGCATCAGAGCAGATTGTACTGAGAGTGCA
CCATAAAATTGTAAACGTTAATATTTTGTTAAAATTCGCGTTAAATTTTTGTTAAATCAGCTCATTTTTT
AACCAATAGGCCGAAATCGGCAAAATCCCTTATAAATCAAAAGAATAGCCCGAGATAGGGT
[37 nt withheld, positions 1042-1078]
AAAGAACGTGGACTCCAACGTCAAAGG
[141 nt withheld, positions 1106-1246]
G
[142 nt withheld, positions 1248-1389]
TATGCGGTGTGAAATACCGCACAGATGCGTAAGGAGAAAATACCGCATCAGGCGTCAGGTGGCACTTTTC
GGGGAAATGTGCGCGGAACCCCTATTTGTTTATTTTTCTAAATACATTCAAATATGTATCCGCTCATGAG
ACAATAACCCTGATAAATGCTTCAATAATATTGAAAAAGGAAGAGTATGAGTATTCAACATTTCCGTGTC
GCCCTTATTCCCTTTTTTGCGGCATTTTGCCTTCCTGTTTTTGCTCACCCAGAAACGCTGGTGAAAGTAA
AAGATGCTGAAGATCAGTTGGGTGCACGAGTGGGTTACATCGAACTGGATCTCAACAGCGGTAAGATCCT
TGAGAGTTTTCGCCCCGAAGAACGTTTTCCAATGATGAGCACTTTTAAAGTTCTGCTATGTGGCGCGGTA
TTATCCCGTATTGACGCCGGGCAAGAGCAACTCGGTCGCCGCATACACTATTCTCAGAATGACTTGGTTG
AGTACTCACCAGTCACAGAAAAGCATCTTACGGATGGCATGACAGTAAGAGAATTATGCAGTGCTGCCAT
AACCATGAGTGATAACACTGCGGCCAACTTACTTCTGACAACGATCGGAGGACCGAAGGAGCTAACCGCT
TTTTTGCACAACATGGGGGATCATGTAACTCGCCTTGATCGTTGGGAACCGGAGCTGAATGAAGCCATAC
CAAACGACGAGCGTGACACCACGATGCCTGTAGCAATGGCAACAACGTTGCGCAAACTATTAACTGGCGA
ACTACTTACTCTAGCTTCCCGGCAACAATTAATAGACTGGATGGAGGCGGATAAAGTTGCAGGACCACTT
CTGCGCTCGGCCCTTCCGGCTGGCTGGTTTATTGCTGATAAATCTGGAGCCGGTGAGCGTGGGTCTCGCG
GTATCATTGCAGCACTGGGGCCAGATGGTAAGCCCTCCCGTATCGTAGTTATCTACACGACGGGGAGTCA
GGCAACTATGGATGAACGAAATAGACAGATCGCTGAGATAGGTGCCTCACTGATTAAGCATTGGTAACTG
TCAGACCAAGTTTACTCATATATACTTTAGATTGATTTAAAACTTCATTTTTAATTTAAAAGGATCTAGG
TGAAGATCCTTTTTGATAATCTCATGACCAAAATCCCTTAACGTGAGTTTTCGTTCCACTGAGCGTCAGA
CCCCGTAGAAAAGATCAAAGGATCTTCTTGAGATCCTTTTTTTCTGCGCGTAATCTGCTGCTTGCAAACA
AAAAAACCACCGCTACCAGCGGTGGTTTGTTTGCCGGATCAAGAGCTACCAACTCTTTTTCCGAAGGTAA
CTGGCTTCAGCAGAGCGCAGATACCAAATACTGTTCTTCTAGTGTAGCCGTAGTTAGGCCACCACTTCAA
GAACTCTGTAGCACCGCCTACATACCTCGCTCTGCTAATCCTGTTACCAGTGGCTGCTGCCAGTGGCGAT
AAGTCGTGTCTTACCGGGTTGGACTCAAGACGATAGTTACCGGATAAGGCGCAGCGGTCGGGCTGAACGG
GGGGTTCGTGCACACAGCCCAGCTTGGAGCGAACGACCTACACCGAACTGAGATACCTACAGCGTGAGCT
ATGAGAAAGCGCCACGCTTCCCGAAGGGAGAAAGGCGGACAGGTATCCGGTAAGCGGCAGGGTCGGAACA
GGAGAGCGCACGAGGGAGCTTCCAGGGGGAAACGCCTGGTATCTTTATAGTCCTGTCGGGTTTCGCCACC
TCTGACTTGAGCGTCGATTTTTGTGATGCTCGTCAGGGGGGCGGAGCCTATGGAAAAACGCCAGCAACGC
GGCCTTTTTACGGTTCCTGGCCTTTTGCTGGCCTTTTGCTCACATAGTCATGCCCCGCGCCCACCGGAAG
GAGCTGACTGGGTTGAAGGCTCTCAAGGGCATCGGTCGAGATCCCGGTGCCTAATGAGTGAGCTAACTTA
CATTAATTGCGTTGCGCTCACTGCCCGCTTTCCAGTCGGGAAACCTGTCGTGCCAGCTGCATTAATGAAT
CGGCCAACGCGCGGGGAGAGGCGGTTTGCGTATTGGGCGCCAGGGTGGTTTTTCTTTTCACCAGTGAGAC
GGGCAACAGCTGATTGCCCTTCACCGCCTGGCCCTGAGAGAGTTGCAGCAAGCGGTCCACGCTGGTTTGC
CCCAGCAGGCGAAAATCCTGTTTGATGGTGGTTAACGGCGGGATATAACATGAGCTGTCTTCGGTATCGT
CGTATCCCACTACCGAGATATCCGCACCAACGCGCAGCCCGGACTCGGTAATGGCGCGCATTGCGCCCAG
CGCCATCTGATCGTTGGCAACCAGCATCGCAGTGGGAACGATGCCCTCATTCAGCATTTGCATGGTTTGT
TGAAAACCGGACATGGCACTCCAGTCGCCTTCCCGTTCCGCTATCGGCTGAATTTGATTGCGAGTGAGAT
ATTTATGCCAGCCAGCCAGACGCAGACGCGCCGAGACAGAACTTAATGGGCCCGCTAACAGCGCGATTTG
CTGGTGACCCAATGCGACCAGATGCTCCACGCCCAGTCGCGTACCGTCTTCATGGGAGAAAATAATACTG
TTGATGGGTGTCTGGTCAGAGACATCAAGAAATAACGCCGGAACATTAGTGCAGGCAGCTTCCACAGCAA
TGGCATCCTGGTCATCCAGCGGATAGTTAATGATCAGCCCACTGACGCGTTGCGCGAGAAGATTGTGCAC
CGCCGCTTTACAGGCTTCGACGCCGCTTCGTTCTACCATCGACACCACCACGCTGGCACCCAGTTGATCG
GCGCGAGATTTAATCGCCGCGACAATTTGCGACGGCGCGTGCAGGGCCAGACTGGAGGTGGCAACGCCAA
TCAGCAACGACTGTTTGCCCGCCAGTTGTTGTGCCACGCGGTTGGGAATGTAATTCAGCTCCGCCATCGC
CGCTTCCACTTTTTCCCGCGTTTTCGCAGAAACGTGGCTGGCCTGGTTCACCACGCGGGAAACGGTCTGA
TAAGAGACACCGGCATACTCTGCGACATCGTATAACGTTACTGGTTTCACATTCACCACCCTGAATTGAC
TCTCTTCCGGGCGCTATCATGCCATACCGCGAAAGGTTTTGCGCCATTCGATGGTGTCCGGGATCTCGAC
GCTCTCCCTTATGCGACTCCTGCATTAGGAAGCAGCCCAGTAGTAGGTTGAGGCCGTTGAGCACCGCCGC
C
Features (pLannotate 1.2.2; 19 found; start..end, strand, type, name):
     17..83      +  promoter       cspA promoter: cspA; promoter of the E. coli cold shock protein cspA gene (Mitta et al., 1997)
     86..102     +  protein_bind   lac operator: The lac repressor binds to the lac operator to inhibit transcription in E. coli. This inhibition can be relieved by adding lactose or isopropyl-β-D-thiogalactopyranoside (IPTG). lac repressor encoded by lacI
    124..257     +  5'UTR          cspA 5'UTR: cspA; 5'UTR of the E. coli cold shock protein cspA gene (Mitta et al., 1997)
    273..404     +  CDS            SERF2 (fragment): SERF2_HUMAN - Also known as FAM2C. Experimental evidence at protein level: Swiss-Prot protein existence level 1. Positive regulator of amyloid protein aggregation and proteotoxicity (PubMed:20723760). Induces conformational changes in amyloid proteins, such as HTT, driving them into compact formations preceding the formation of aggregates (PubMed:20723760). From Homo sapiens (Human).
    446..469     +  CDS            3xFLAG (fragment): three tandem FLAG® epitope tags
    473..491     +  CDS            capTEV™ (fragment): composite tag for in vivo biotinylation, TEV protease cleavage, and 6xHis tagging
    573..717     +  3'UTR          cspA 3'UTR: cspA; 3'UTR of the E. coli cold shock protein cspA gene (Mitta et al., 1997)
    729..764     +  CDS            rop (fragment): Rop protein, which maintains plasmids at low copy number; rop
    866..915     +  misc_feature   bom (fragment): basis of mobility region from pBR322
    991..1371    -  rep_origin     M13 ori (sequence partly withheld): M13 bacteriophage origin of replication; arrow indicates direction of (+) strand synthesis
   1390..1441    +  misc_feature   bom (fragment): basis of mobility region from pBR322
   1471..1575    +  promoter       AmpR promoter: bla
   1576..2436    +  CDS            AmpR: β-lactamase; bla; confers resistance to ampicillin, carbenicillin, and related antibiotics
   2607..3195    +  rep_origin     ori: high-copy-number ColE1/pMB1/pBR322/pUC origin of replication
   3253..3318    -  CDS            TcR (fragment): tetracycline efflux protein; tet; confers resistance to tetracycline
   3333..3354    -  protein_bind   CAP binding site: CAP binding activates transcription in the presence of cAMP. E. coli catabolite activator protein
   3367..4449    -  CDS            lacI: lac repressor; lacI; The lac repressor binds to the lac operator to inhibit transcription in E. coli. This inhibition can be relieved by adding lactose or isopropyl-β-D-thiogalactopyranoside (IPTG).
   4450..4527    -  promoter       lacI promoter: lacI
   4535..13      -  CDS            TcR (fragment) (across the origin): tetracycline efflux protein; tet; confers resistance to tetracycline
