[The description below was written by a language model from this plasmid's Addgene catalogue record and pLannotate feature annotations shown in this document.]
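Description:
pCold I-Hero7 is a bacterial expression plasmid built on the Takara pCold I cold-shock vector and carrying the human heat-resistant obscure (Hero) protein Hero7, also known as SERF2. It is a 4,610-nt circular plasmid that is maintained in E. coli through a high-copy ColE1/pMB1-type origin and selected with ampicillin via the β-lactamase gene and its own promoter. An M13 phage origin is also present. Short annotated fragments of rop, bom and the tetracycline resistance gene appear to be nonfunctional remnants of pBR322-derived backbone sequence.

The expression cassette uses the E. coli cspA cold-shock promoter followed by a lac operator and the cspA 5'UTR, with the cspA 3'UTR downstream of the coding region. A lacI gene on the plasmid, driven by its own promoter, supplies the repressor. Transcription is therefore held off until IPTG is added. The cspA regulatory elements favour expression at lowered temperature, a design generally used to improve the yield and solubility of recombinant proteins.

The SERF2 open reading frame was inserted by Gibson cloning and carries a C-terminal Flag-6xHis tag. The feature table picks this tag up as short partial matches to 3xFLAG and to a His-containing composite tag, which is consistent with a single FLAG epitope followed by a hexahistidine stretch for detection and metal-affinity purification. The SERF2 annotation is itself listed as a fragment match, so the exact extent of the coding sequence is not fully defined by the table.

The stated purpose is bacterial production of recombinant Hero7. This fits the depositors' work on Hero proteins as protectants against protein instability and aggregation, and on their potential as fusion partners.
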