Addgene plasmid #187926: pCold I-Hero7
Purpose: Bacterial expression of heat-resistant obscure (Hero) protein Hero7
Depositing lab: Yukihide Tomari. Depositing organization: The University of Tokyo. Publication: A widespread family of heat-resistant obscure (Hero) proteins protect against protein instability and aggregation. Tsuboyama K, Osaki T, Matsuura-Suzuki E, Kozuka-Hata H, Okada Y, Oyama M, Ikeuchi Y, Iwasaki S, Tomari Y. PLoS Biol. 2020 Mar 12;18(3):e3000632. doi: 10.1371/journal.pbio.3000632. eCollection 2020 Mar. PubMed 32163402.
Backbone
  Vector backbone: pCold I
  Backbone manufacturer: Takara
  Vector type: Bacterial Expression
Growth in bacteria
  Bacterial resistance: Ampicillin, 100 μg/mL
  Growth temperature: 37°C
  Growth strain: DH5alpha
  Copy number: High Copy
Gene/Insert
  Gene/Insert name: Hero7 (alt name: SERF2)
  Species: H. sapiens (human)
  Entrez Gene: SERF2 (a.k.a. 4F5REL, FAM2C, H4F5REL, HsT17089)
  Tag / fusion protein: Flag-6xHis (C terminal on insert)
  Cloning method: Gibson Cloning
Terms and licenses: Academic/Nonprofit Terms; Industry Terms: Not Available to Industry
Depositor comments: Also refer to Morimoto et al. (2022) "Fusion with heat-resistant obscure (Hero) proteins have the potential to improve the molecular property of recombinant proteins" bioRxiv. https://doi.org/10.1101/2022.03.03.482928
How to cite: pCold I-Hero7 was a gift from Yukihide Tomari (Addgene plasmid # 187926 ; http://n2t.net/addgene:187926 ; RRID:Addgene_187926)
